Addgene plasmid #43024: I-ATTC
Depositing lab: Chad Cowan & Kiran Musunuru. Depositing organization: Harvard University. Publication: A TALEN Genome-Editing System for Generating Human Stem Cell-Based Disease Models. Ding Q, Lee YK, Schaefer EA, Peters DT, Veres A, Kim K, Kuperwasser N, Motola DL, Meissner TB, Hendriks WT, Trevisan M, Gupta RM, Moisan A, Banks E, Friesen M, Schinzel RT, Xia F, Tang A, Xia Y, Figueroa E, Wann A, Ahfeldt T, Daheron L, Zhang F, Rubin LL, Peng LF, Chung RT, Musunuru K, Cowan CA. Cell Stem Cell. 2012 Dec 12. pii: S1934-5909(12)00645-5. doi: 10.1016/j.stem.2012.11.011. PubMed 23246482.
Backbone
  Vector backbone: pCRII-TOPO
  Backbone manufacturer: Invitrogen
  Backbone size w/o insert (bp): 3973
  Vector type: Bacterial Cloning
Growth in bacteria
  Bacterial resistance: Ampicillin and Kanamycin, 100 & 50 μg/mL
  Growth temperature: 37°C
  Growth strain: Top10
  Copy number: High Copy
Gene/Insert
  Gene/Insert name: I-ATTC
  Species: Synthetic
  Insert size (bp): 424
  Cloning method: TOPO Cloning
  Sequencing primers: 5′ T7; 3′ M13-rev
Terms and licenses: Academic/Nonprofit Terms; Industry Terms: Not Available to Industry
How to cite: I-ATTC was a gift from Chad Cowan & Kiran Musunuru (Addgene plasmid # 43024 ; http://n2t.net/addgene:43024 ; RRID:Addgene_43024)
