[The description below was written by a language model from this plasmid's Addgene catalogue record.]
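Description:
I-ATTC is a bacterial cloning plasmid built on the commercial pCRII-TOPO backbone (about 4.0 kb without insert), carrying a 424 bp synthetic insert introduced by TOPO cloning. It is a high-copy plasmid maintained in E. coli and is selectable with both ampicillin and kanamycin, consistent with the dual resistance markers of the pCRII-TOPO vector. The insert sits in the TOPO cloning site and can be sequenced using the flanking T7 and M13 reverse primer sites. No feature table is provided, so the record does not map the origin, markers or insert boundaries.

The record does not say what the insert encodes beyond its name and synthetic origin. The plasmid was deposited with a publication describing a TALEN genome-editing system for generating human stem cell-based disease models. The name and the insert size suggest that it is a pre-assembled module of TAL effector repeats, with "ATTC" indicating the four DNA bases recognised and "I" perhaps marking the module's position in an ordered assembly. This interpretation is an inference and is not stated in the catalogue fields. On that reading, the plasmid would serve as a library component from which the repeat block is taken and joined with other modules to build a custom TALE DNA-binding array, which is then fused to a nuclease domain in a separate expression vector. The plasmid is listed only as a cloning vector, and the record gives no promoter or other expression elements driving the insert. It therefore appears to be a storage and assembly intermediate rather than a construct for direct use in mammalian cells.
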