>Addgene plasmid #43024 | I-ATTC | depositor partial sequence | sequence record 58289 | I-ATTC sequence 424 bps
CGTCTCCTGACCCCAGAGCAGGTCGTGGCAATCGCCTCCAACATTGGCGGGAAACAGGCACTCGAGACTG
TCCAGCGCCTGCTTCCCGTGCTGTGCCAAGCGCACGGACTCACCCCAGAGCAGGTCGTGGCCATTGCCTC
GAATGGAGGGGGCAAACAGGCGTTGGAAACCGTACAACGATTGCTGCCGGTGCTGTGCCAAGCGCACGGC
CTCACCCCAGAGCAGGTCGTGGCCATTGCCTCGAATGGAGGGGGCAAACAGGCGTTGGAAACCGTACAAC
GATTGCTGCCGGTGCTGTGCCAAGCGCACGGATTAACCCCAGAGCAGGTCGTGGCGATCGCAAGCCACGA
CGGAGGAAAGCAAGCCTTGGAAACAGTACAGAGGCTGTTGCCTGTGCTGTGCCAAGCGCACGGCTTAAGA
GACG
