>Addgene plasmid #43024 | I-ATTC | addgene partial sequence | sequence record 59937 | M13-F20 5'-TGTAAAACGACGGCCAGT-3'
CTATAGGGCGAATTGGGCCCTCTAGATGCATGCTCGAGCGGCCGCCAGTGTGATGGATATCTGCAGAATT
CGCCCTTATATAGATGCCGTCCTAGCGCGTCTCCTGACCCCAGAGCAGGTCGTGGCAATCGCCTCCAACA
TTGGCGGGAAACAGGCACTCGAGACTGTCCAGCGCCTGCTTCCCGTGCTGTGCCAAGCGCACGGACTCAC
CCCAGAGCAGGTCGTGGCCATTGCCTCGAATGGAGGGGGCAAACAGGCGTTGGAAACCGTACAACGATTG
CTGCCGGTGCTGTGCCAAGCGCACGGCCTCACCCCAGAGCAGGTCGTGGCCATTGCCTCGAATGGAGGGG
GCAAACAGGCGTTGGAAACCGTACAACGATTGCTGCCGGTGCTGTGCCAAGCGCACGGATTAACCCCAGA
GCAGGTCGTGGCGATCGCAAGCCACGACGGAGGAAAGCAAGCCTTGGAAACAGTACAGAGGCTGTTGCCT
GTGCTGTGCCAAGCGCACGGCTTAAGAGACGTGGGCACAGGAAAGATACTTAAGGGCGAATTCCAGCACA
CTGGCGGCCGTTACTAGTGGATCCGAGCTCGGTACCAAGCTTGATGCATAGCTTGAGTATTCTATAGTGT
CACCTAAATAGCTTGGCGTAATCATGGTCATAGCTGTTTCCTGTGTGAAATTGTTATCCGCTCACAATTC
CACACAACATACGAGCCGGAAGCATAAAGTGTAAAGCCTGGGGTGCCTAATGAGTGAGCTAACTCACATT
AATTGCGTTGCGCTCACTGCCCGCTTTCCAGTCGGGAAACCTGTCGTGCCAGCTGCATTAATGAATCGGC
CAACGCGCGGGGAGAGGCGGTTTGCGTATTGGGCGCTCTTCCGCTTCCTCGCTCACTGACTCGCTGC
